>Addgene plasmid #168879 | pEntry_SARS-CoV-2-Envelope | addgene full sequence | sequence record 479288 | Addgene NGS Result
CTCTTCCGCTTCCTCGCTCACTGACTCGCTGCGCTCGGTCGTTCGGCTGCGGCGAGCGGTATCAGCTCAC
TCAAAGGCGGTAATACGGTTATCCACAGAATCAGGGGATAACGCAGGAAAGAACATGTGAGCAAAAGGCC
AGCAAAAGGCCAGGAACCGTAAAAAGGCCGCGTTGCTGGCGTTTTTCCATAGGCTCCGCCCCCCTGACGA
GCATCACAAAAATCGACGCTCAAGTCAGAGGTGGCGAAACCCGACAGGACTATAAAGATACCAGGCGTTT
CCCCCTGGAAGCTCCCTCGTGCGCTCTCCTGTTCCGACCCTGCCGCTTACCGGATACCTGTCCGCCTTTC
TCCCTTCGGGAAGCGTGGCGCTTTCTCATAGCTCACGCTGTAGGTATCTCAGTTCGGTGTAGGTCGTTCG
CTCCAAGCTGGGCTGTGTGCACGAACCCCCCGTTCAGCCCGACCGCTGCGCCTTATCCGGTAACTATCGT
CTTGAGTCCAACCCGGTAAGACACGACTTATCGCCACTGGCAGCAGCCACTGGTAACAGGATTAGCAGAG
CGAGGTATGTAGGCGGTGCTACAGAGTTCTTGAAGTGGTGGCCTAACTACGGCTACACTAGAAGAACAGT
ATTTGGTATCTGCGCTCTGCTGAAGCCAGTTACCTTCGGAAAAAGAGTTGGTAGCTCTTGATCCGGCAAA
CAAACCACCGCTGGTAGCGGTGGTTTTTTTGTTTGCAAGCAGCAGATTACGCGCAGAAAAAAAGGATCTC
AAGAAGATCCTTTGATCTTTTCTACGGGGTCTGACGCTCAGTGGAACGACGCGTAACTCACGTTAAGGGA
TTTTGGTCATGGGTGGCTCGAGGGTTATTTGCCGACTACCTTGGTGATCTCGCCTTTCACGTAGTGGACA
AATTCTTCCAACTGATCTGCGCGCGAGGCCAAGCGATCTTCTTCTTGTCCAAGATAAGCCTGTCTAGCTT
CAAGTATGACGGGCTGATACTGGGCCGGCAGGCGCTCCATTGCCCAGTCGGCAGCGACATCCTTCGGCGC
GATTTTGCCGGTTACTGCGCTGTACCAAATGCGGGACAACGTAAGCACTACATTTCGCTCATCGCCAGCC
CAGTCGGGCGGCGAGTTCCATAGCGTTAAGGTTTCATTTAGCGCCTCAAATAGATCCTGTTCAGGAACCG
GATCAAAGAGTTCCTCCGCCGCTGGACCTACCAAGGCAACGCTATGTTCTCTTGCTTTTGTCAGCAAGAT
AGCCAGATCAATGTCGATCGTGGCTGGCTCGAAGATACCTGCAAGAATGTCATTGCGCTGCCATTCTCCA
AATTGCAGTTCGCGCTTAGCTGGATAACGCCACGGAATGATGTCGTCGTGCACAACAATGGTGACTTCTA
CAGCGCGGAGAATCTCGCTCTCTCCAGGGGAAGCCGAAGTTTCCAAAAGGTCGTTGATCAAAGCTCGCCG
CGTTGTTTCATCAAGCCTTACGGTCACCGTAACCAGCAAATCAATATCACTGTGTGGCTTCAGGCCGCCA
TCCACTGCGGAGCCGTACAAATGTACGGCCAGCAACGTCGGTTCGAGATGGCGCTCGATGACGCCAACTA
CCTCTGATAGTTGAGTCGATACTTCGGCGATCACCGCTTCCCTCATAATGTTTAACTTTGTTTTAGGGCG
ACTGCCCTGCTGCGTAACATCGTTGCTGCTCCATAACATCAAACATCGACCCACGGCGTAACGCGCTTGC
TGCTTGGATGCCCGAGGCATAGACTGTACCCCAAAAAAACAGTCATAACAAGCCATGAAAACCGCCACTG
CGCCGTTACCACCGCTGCGTTCGGTCAAGGTTCTGGACCAGTTGCGTGAGCGCATACGCTACTTGCATTA
CAGCTTACGAACCGAACAGGCTTATGTCCACTGGGTTCGTGCCTTCATCCGTTTCCACGGTGTGCGTCAC
CCGGCAACCTTGGGTAGCAGCGAAGTCGAGGCATTTCTGTCCTGGCTGGTCTAGAGGAGGCATGATGATA
TATTTTTATCTTGTGCAATGTAACATCAGAGATTTTGAGACACGGGCCAGAGCTGCCAGGAAACAGCTAT
GACCATGTAATACGACTCACTATAGGGGATATCAGCTGGATGGCAAATAATGATTTTATTTTGACTGATA
GTGACCTGTTCGTTGCAACAAATTGATGAGCAATTATTTTTTATAATGCCAACTTTGTACAAGAAAGCTG
GGCCCATGAGGCCGCGATCGCGTCTTAATTAAGGACCAGAAGATCAGGAACTCTAGAAGAATTCAGATTT
TTAACACGAGAGTAAACGTAAAAAGAAGGTTTTACAAGACTCACGTTAACAATATTGCAGCAGTACGCAC
ACAATCGAAGCGCAGTAAGGATGGCTAGTGTAACTAGCAAGAATACCACGAAAGCAAGAAAAAGAAGTAC
GCTATTAACTATTAACGTACCTGTCTCTTCCGAAACGAATGAGTAGGATCCCATGGATCCTGGCCTTGAC
GGCCCTTCTGCTTTTTTGTACAAAGTTGGCATTATAAAAAAGCATTGCTCATCAATTTGTTGCAACGAAC
AGGTCACTATCAGTCAAAATAAAATCATTATTTGGGGCCCGAGCTTAAGACTGGCCGTCGTTTTACAACG
TCGTGACTGGGAAAACATCCATGCTAGCGTTAACGCGAGAGTAGGGAACTGCCAGGCATCAAATAAAACG
AAAGGCTCAGTCGGAAGACTGGGCCTTTCGTTTTATCTGTTGTTTGTCGGTGAACGCTCTCCTGAGTAGG
ACAAATCCGCCGGGAGCGGATTTGAACGTTGTGAAGCAACGGCCCGGAGGGTGGCGGGCAGGACGCCCGC
CATAAACTGCCAGGCATCAAACTAAGCAGAAGGCCATCCTGACGGATGGCCTTTTTGCGTTTCTACAAAC
TCTTCCTGGCTAGCGGTACGCGTATTAATTGCGTTGCGCTCACTGCCCGCTTTCCAGTCGGGAAACCTGT
CGTGCCAGCTGCATTAATGAATCGGCCAACGCGCGGGGAGAGGCGGTTTGCGTATTGGGCG
Features (pLannotate 1.2.2; 12 found; start..end, strand, type, name):
    184..772     -  rep_origin     ori: high-copy-number ColE1/pMB1/pBR322/pUC origin of replication
    865..1656    -  CDS            SmR: aminoglycoside adenylyltransferase (Murphy, 1985); aadA; confers resistance to spectinomycin and streptomycin
   1663..1719    -  CDS            GmR (fragment): gentamycin acetyltransferase; aacC1; confers resistance to gentamycin
   1895..1918    -  promoter       Pc promoter (fragment): intI1 (promoter lies within the coding sequence); class 1 integron promoter
   2108..2126    +  promoter       T7 promoter: promoter for bacteriophage T7 RNA polymerase
   2144..2242    +  protein_bind   attL2: mutant version of attL; recombination site for the Gateway® LR reaction LR Clonase™
   2274..2495    -  CDS            E: VEMP_SARS2 - Experimental evidence at protein level: Swiss-Prot protein existence level 1. Plays a central role in virus morphogenesis and assembly. Acts as a viroporin and self-assembles in host membranes forming pentameric protein-lipid pores that allow ion transport. Also plays a role in the induction of apoptosis (By similarity). Regulates the localization of S protein at cis-Golgi, the place of virus budding (PubMed:33229438). May act by slowing down the cell secretory pathway (PubMed:33229438). May interfere with tight-junction stability by interacting with host MPP5. This would result i
   2528..2624    -  protein_bind   attL1: mutant version of attL; recombination site for the Gateway® LR reaction LR Clonase™
   2640..2676    +  CDS            lacZα (fragment): LacZα fragment of β-galactosidase; lacZ fragment
   2723..2766    -  terminator     rrnB T1 terminator: Escherichia coli rrnB; transcription terminator T1 from the E. coli rrnB gene
   2898..2925    +  terminator     rrnB T2 terminator: transcription terminator T2 from the E. coli rrnB gene
   2980..1       -  CDS            lacI (fragment) (across the origin): lac repressor; lacI; The lac repressor binds to the lac operator to inhibit transcription in E. coli. This inhibition can be relieved by adding lactose or isopropyl-β-D-thiogalactopyranoside (IPTG).
