>Addgene plasmid #168879 | pEntry_SARS-CoV-2-Envelope | analyzer sequence | sequence record 327321
CTACCAGCGGTGGTTTGTTTGCCGGATCAAGAGCTACCAACTCTTTTTCCGAAGGTAACTGGCTTCAGCA
GAGCGCAGATACCAAATACTGTCCTTCTAGTGTAGCCGTAGTTAGGCCACCACTTCAAGAACTCTGTAGC
ACCGCCTACATACCTCGCTCTGCTAATCCTGTTACCAGTGGCTGCTGCCAGTGGCGATAAGTCGTGTCTT
ACCGGGTTGGACTCAAGACGATAGTTACCGGATAAGGCGCAGCGGTCGGGCTGAACGGGGGGTTCGTGCA
CACAGCCCAGCTTGGAGCGAACGACCTACACCGAACTGAGATACCTACAGCGTGAGCATTGAGAAAGCGC
CACGCTTCCCGAAGGGAGAAAGGCGGACAGGTATCCGGTAAGCGGCAGGGTCGGAACAGGAGAGCGCACG
AGGGAGCTTCCAGGGGGAAACGCCTGGTATCTTTATAGTCCTGTCGGGTTTCGCCACCTCTGACTTGAGC
GTCGATTTTTGTGATGCTCGTCAGGGGGGCGGAGCCTATGGAAAAACGCCAGCAACGCGGCCTTTTTACG
GTTCCTGGCCTTTTGCTGGCCTTTTGCTCACATGTTCTTTCCTGCGTTATCCCCTGATTCTGTGGATAAC
CGTATTACCGCCTTTGAGTGAGCTGATACCGCTCGCCGCAGCCGAACGACCGAGCGCAGCGAGTCAGTGA
GCGAGGAAGCGGAAGAGCGCCCAATACGCAAACCGCCTCTCCCCGCGCGTTGGCCGATTCATTAATGCAG
CTGGCACGACAGGTTTCCCGACTGGAAAGCGGGCAGTGAGCGCAACGCAATTAATACGCGTACCGCTAGC
CAGGAAGAGTTTGTAGAAACGCAAAAAGGCCATCCGTCAGGATGGCCTTCTGCTTAGTTTGATGCCTGGC
AGTTTATGGCGGGCGTCCTGCCCGCCACCCTCCGGGCCGTTGCTTCACAACGTTCAAATCCGCTCCCGGC
GGATTTGTCCTACTCAGGAGAGCGTTCACCGACAAACAACAGATAAAACGAAAGGCCCAGTCTTCCGACT
GAGCCTTTCGTTTTATTTGATGCCTGGCAGTTCCCTACTCTCGCGTTAACGCTAGCATGGATGTTTTCCC
AGTCACGACGTTGTAAAACGACGGCCAGTCTTAAGCTCGGGCCCCAAATAATGATTTTATTTTGACTGAT
AGTGACCTGTTCGTTGCAACAAATTGATGAGCAATGCTTTTTTATAATGCCAACTTTGTACAAAAAAGCA
GAAGGGCCGTCAAGGCCAGGATCCATGGGATCCTACTCATTCGTTTCGGAAGAGACAGGTACGTTAATAG
TTAATAGCGTACTTCTTTTTCTTGCTTTCGTGGTATTCTTGCTAGTTACACTAGCCATCCTTACTGCGCT
TCGATTGTGTGCGTACTGCTGCAATATTGTTAACGTGAGTCTTGTAAAACCTTCTTTTTACGTTTACTCT
CGTGTTAAAAATCTGAATTCTTCTAGAGTTCCTGATCTTCTGGTCCTTAATTAAGACGCGATCGCGGCCT
CATGGGCCCAGCTTTCTTGTACAAAGTTGGCATTATAAAAAATAATTGCTCATCAATTTGTTGCAACGAA
CAGGTCACTATCAGTCAAAATAAAATCATTATTTGCCATCCAGCTGATATCCCCTATAGTGAGTCGTATT
ACATGGTCATAGCTGTTTCCTGGCAGCTCTGGCCCGTGTCTCAAAATCTCTGATGTTACATTGCACAAGA
TAAAAATATATCATCATGCCTCCTCTAGACCAGCCAGGACAGAAATGCCTCGACTTCGCTGCTGCCCAAG
GTTGCCGGGTGACGCACACCGTGGAAACGGATGAAGGCACGAACCCAGTGGACATAAGCCTGTTCGGTTC
GTAAGCTGTAATGCAAGTAGCGTATGCGCTCACGCAACTGGTCCAGAACCTTGACCGAACGCAGCGGTGG
TAACGGCGCAGTGGCGGTTTTCATGGCTTGTTATGACTGTTTTTTTGGGGTACAGTCTATGCCTCGGGCA
TCCAAGCAGCAAGCGCGTTACGCCGTGGGTCGATGTTTGATGTTATGGAGCAGCAACGATGTTACGCAGC
AGGGCAGTCGCCCTAAAACAAAGTTAAACATCATGAGGGAAGCGGTGATCGCCGAAGTATCGACTCAACT
ATCAGAGGTAGTTGGCGTCATCGAGCGCCATCTCGAACCGACGTTGCTGGCCGTACATTTGTACGGCTCC
GCAGTGGATGGCGGCCTGAAGCCACACAGTGATATTGATTTGCTGGTTACGGTGACCGTAAGGCTTGATG
AAACAACGCGGCGAGCTTTGATCAACGACCTTTTGGAAACTTCGGCTTCCCCTGGAGAGAGCGAGATTCT
CCGCGCTGTAGAAGTCACCATTGTTGTGCACGACGACATCATTCCGTGGCGTTATCCAGCTAAGCGCGAA
CTGCAATTTGGAGAATGGCAGCGCAATGACATTCTTGCAGGTATCTTCGAGCCAGCCACGATCGACATTG
ATCTGGCTATCTTGCTGACAAAAGCAAGAGAACATAGCGTTGCCTTGGTAGGTCCAGCGGCGGAGGAACT
CTTTGATCCGGTTCCTGAACAGGATCTATTTGAGGCGCTAAATGAAACCTTAACGCTATGGAACTCGCCG
CCCGACTGGGCTGGCGATGAGCGAAATGTAGTGCTTACGTTGTCCCGCATTTGGTACAGCGCAGTAACCG
GCAAAATCGCGCCGAAGGATGTCGCTGCCGACTGGGCAATGGAGCGCCTGCCGGCCCAGTATCAGCCCGT
CATACTTGAAGCTAGACAGGCTTATCTTGGACAAGAAGAAGATCGCTTGGCCTCGCGCGCAGATCAGTTG
GAAGAATTTGTCCACTACGTGAAAGGCGAGATCACCAAGGTAGTCGGCAAATAACCCTCGAGCCACCCAT
GACCAAAATCCCTTAACGTGAGTTACGCGTCGTTCCACTGAGCGTCAGACCCCGTAGAAAAGATCAAAGG
ATCTTCTTGAGATCCTTTTTTTCTGCGCGTAATCTGCTGCTTGCAAACAAAAAAACCACCG
Features (pLannotate 1.2.2; 12 found; start..end, strand, type, name):
    717..809     +  CDS            lacI (fragment): lac repressor; lacI; The lac repressor binds to the lac operator to inhibit transcription in E. coli. This inhibition can be relieved by adding lactose or isopropyl-β-D-thiogalactopyranoside (IPTG).
    864..891     -  terminator     rrnB T2 terminator: transcription terminator T2 from the E. coli rrnB gene
   1023..1066    +  terminator     rrnB T1 terminator: Escherichia coli rrnB; transcription terminator T1 from the E. coli rrnB gene
   1113..1149    -  CDS            lacZα (fragment): LacZα fragment of β-galactosidase; lacZ fragment
   1165..1261    +  protein_bind   attL1: mutant version of attL; recombination site for the Gateway® LR reaction LR Clonase™
   1294..1515    +  CDS            E: VEMP_SARS2 - Experimental evidence at protein level: Swiss-Prot protein existence level 1. Plays a central role in virus morphogenesis and assembly. Acts as a viroporin and self-assembles in host membranes forming pentameric protein-lipid pores that allow ion transport. Also plays a role in the induction of apoptosis (By similarity). Regulates the localization of S protein at cis-Golgi, the place of virus budding (PubMed:33229438). May act by slowing down the cell secretory pathway (PubMed:33229438). May interfere with tight-junction stability by interacting with host MPP5. This would result i
   1547..1645    -  protein_bind   attL2: mutant version of attL; recombination site for the Gateway® LR reaction LR Clonase™
   1663..1681    -  promoter       T7 promoter: promoter for bacteriophage T7 RNA polymerase
   1871..1894    +  promoter       Pc promoter (fragment): intI1 (promoter lies within the coding sequence); class 1 integron promoter
   2070..2126    +  CDS            GmR (fragment): gentamycin acetyltransferase; aacC1; confers resistance to gentamycin
   2133..2924    +  CDS            SmR: aminoglycoside adenylyltransferase (Murphy, 1985); aadA; confers resistance to spectinomycin and streptomycin
   3017..534     +  rep_origin     ori (across the origin): high-copy-number ColE1/pMB1/pBR322/pUC origin of replication
