[The description below was written by a language model from this plasmid's Addgene catalogue record and pLannotate feature annotations shown in this document.]
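Description:
pEntry_SARS-CoV-2-Envelope is a Gateway-compatible Entry clone built on the pENTR223.1 backbone (SfiI-adapted version), carrying the coding sequence of the SARS-CoV-2 envelope (E) protein. It is a small bacterial plasmid of about 3.1 kb, maintained in E. coli through a high-copy ColE1/pUC-type origin and selected with spectinomycin via the aadA (SmR) aminoglycoside adenylyltransferase gene. Short annotated remnants of a gentamicin resistance gene and a class 1 integron Pc promoter lie upstream of aadA, and small lacI and lacZα fragments also appear. These are partial matches rather than functional genes.

The 228 bp E insert was obtained by gene synthesis and cloned between two SfiI sites, which places it between the attL1 and attL2 recombination sites. According to the depositor, the 5′ linker supplies BamHI sites flanking an ATG, and the 3′ linker supplies a PacI site, a TAA stop codon and an AsiSI site, giving options for modifying the ends of the reading frame. The rrnB T1 and T2 terminators sit outside attL1 and insulate the insert from read-through transcription. A T7 promoter lies beyond attL2 and points toward the insert in antisense orientation, so the plasmid has no promoter meant to express E; it serves as a donor only. LR recombination transfers the open reading frame into any attR-containing destination vector, allowing expression in the host and with the tags chosen by the user. The two feature tables describe the same 3,071 nt sequence in opposite orientations and agree on content. The clone belongs to a collection of human coronavirus protein-coding sequences in Entry format. E itself is a small viroporin involved in virion assembly and morphogenesis.
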