Addgene plasmid #168879: pEntry_SARS-CoV-2-Envelope
Purpose: Gateway-compatible Entry vector
Depositing lab: Pascal Falter-Braun. Depositing organization: Helmholtz Munich. Publication: A resource of human coronavirus protein-coding sequences in a flexible, multipurpose Gateway Entry clone collection. Weller B, Lin CW, Pogoutse O, Sauer M, Marin-de la Rosa N, Strobel A, Young V, Knapp JJ, Rayhan A, Falter C, Kim DK, Roth FP, Falter-Braun P. G3 (Bethesda). 2023 Jul 5;13(7):jkad105. doi: 10.1093/g3journal/jkad105. PubMed 37267226.
Backbone
  Vector backbone: pENTR223.1*SfiI
  Backbone size w/o insert (bp): 2800
  Vector type: Gateway-compatible Entry vector
Growth in bacteria
  Bacterial resistance: Spectinomycin, 50 μg/mL
  Growth temperature: 37°C
  Growth strain: DH5alpha
  Copy number: High Copy
Gene/Insert
  Gene/Insert name: SARS-CoV-2-Envelope (alt name: Envelope (E))
  Species: Other
  Insert size (bp): 228
  Entrez Gene: E (a.k.a. GU280_gp04)
  Cloning method: Restriction Enzyme; 5′ cloning site SfiI (unknown if destroyed); 3′ cloning site SfiI (unknown if destroyed)
  Sequencing primers: 5′ M13 uni (-21); 3′ M13 rev (-29)
Resource information
  A portion of this plasmid was derived from a plasmid made by: Synthesized by Twist Bioscience
Terms and licenses: Academic/Nonprofit Terms; Industry Terms: Not Available to Industry
Depositor comments: 5'-linker: SfiI-BamHI-ATG-BamHI (GGCCGTCAaggccaggatccatgggatcc), 3'-linker: PacI-TAA-AsiSI-SfiI (cttaatTAAgacgcgatcgcggcctcatGGGCC).
How to cite: pEntry_SARS-CoV-2-Envelope was a gift from Pascal Falter-Braun (Addgene plasmid # 168879 ; http://n2t.net/addgene:168879 ; RRID:Addgene_168879)
