>Addgene plasmid #168879 | pEntry_SARS-CoV-2-Envelope | depositor partial sequence | sequence record 327322 | gene-specific Insert sequence
TACTCATTCGTTTCGGAAGAGACAGGTACGTTAATAGTTAATAGCGTACTTCTTTTTCTTGCTTTCGTGG
TATTCTTGCTAGTTACACTAGCCATCCTTACTGCGCTTCGATTGTGTGCGTACTGCTGCAATATTGTTAA
CGTGAGTCTTGTAAAACCTTCTTTTTACGTTTACTCTCGTGTTAAAAATCTGAATTCTTCTAGAGTTCCT
GATCTTCTGGTC
